Addgene plasmid #31508: MSCV miRNA control plasmid
Purpose: (Empty Backbone)
Depositing lab: Chang-Zheng Chen. Depositing organization: Stanford University. Publication: MicroRNA programs in normal and aberrant stem and progenitor cells. Arnold CP, Tan R, Zhou B, Yue SB, Schaffert S, Biggs JR, Doyonnas R, Lo MC, Perry JM, Renault VM, Sacco A, Somervaille T, Viatour P, Brunet A, Cleary ML, Li L, Sage J, Zhang DE, Blau HM, Chen C, Chen CZ. Genome Res. 2011 May . 21(5):798-810. 10.1101/gr.111385.110 PubMed 21451113.
Backbone
  Vector backbone: MSCV
  Vector type: Mammalian Expression, Retroviral
  Selectable markers: Blasticidin
Growth in bacteria
  Bacterial resistance: Ampicillin, 100 μg/mL
  Growth temperature: 37°C
  Growth strain: DH5alpha
  Copy number: Unknown
Gene/Insert
  Gene/Insert name: None
  Tag / fusion protein: GFP
  Cloning method: Restriction Enzyme
  Sequencing primers: 5′ H1
Terms and licenses: Academic/Nonprofit Terms; Industry Terms: Not Available to Industry
How to cite: MSCV miRNA control plasmid was a gift from Chang-Zheng Chen (Addgene plasmid # 31508 ; http://n2t.net/addgene:31508 ; RRID:Addgene_31508)
