[The description below was written by a language model from this plasmid's Addgene catalogue record.]
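Description:
MSCV miRNA control plasmid is an empty-backbone retroviral vector built on the murine stem cell virus (MSCV) framework and classed for mammalian expression and retroviral delivery. In vectors of this family, the cargo lies between viral long terminal repeats alongside a packaging signal. Transfecting the plasmid into a packaging cell line therefore yields replication-defective particles that integrate the cassette stably into the genome of dividing target cells. The plasmid is propagated in standard E. coli cloning strains under ampicillin selection; its copy number is not recorded. In mammalian cells, transduced populations can be selected with blasticidin.

The record lists no insert, which fits its role as the matched negative control for a set of microRNA expression constructs. It does list GFP under the tag or fusion field. With no insert present, GFP most plausibly serves as a fluorescent marker for identifying or sorting transduced cells, although the record does not say how it is expressed. The 5′ sequencing primer is designated H1, which suggests that an H1 RNA polymerase III promoter sits upstream of the restriction-enzyme cloning site where miRNA sequences would be placed. However, the promoter arrangement is not explicitly described and no feature table is available to confirm it. The promoters driving GFP and the blasticidin resistance gene are likewise not given.

The associated publication concerns microRNA programs in normal and aberrant stem and progenitor cells. This suggests the vector is used as an empty-vector comparator in retroviral miRNA overexpression experiments, controlling for the effects of transduction, integration, marker expression and drug selection.
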