>Addgene plasmid #31508 | MSCV miRNA control plasmid | depositor partial sequence | sequence record 14428 | Author sequence
GTCTTTGGATTTGGGAATCTTATAAGTTCTGTATGAGACCACTCGAGGCACAATCCTATTCCCATTTGTA
TGTTCAGCTATCTTCTACTCATCACCGAATTCTTGCCAAACCTACAGGTGGGGTCTTTCATTCCCCCCTT
TTTCTGGAGACTAAATAAAATCTTTTATTTTATCGATAAGCTTGGCTGCAGGTCGACGCGGCCGCAATTC
TTAATTAAGTTAACTCATTAATTTCGGGTATATTTGAGTGGAATGAGTTCTTCAATCGTAGTTTTGACTA
ACTTGCCATTCATTTCTATTAACACAAAACAATCTGGTGCATAGTCTGAAATCAACTCCCTACACATACC
ACAAGGACTTACCACTCGAATACTTCTATCTACTTCGTCAGAATAAGGGTGTCTAACAGCTACAATCGTG
TCAAAATCCTTTTGTCCATTCGAAACTGCACTACCAATCGCAATGGCTTCTGCACAAACAGTTACTCGTC
CTATATACGCTTCAATATGTACTGCCGAAATGATTTCTCCTGTTTTCGTACGAATTGCCGCTCCCACATG
ATGTTTATTATCCTCATAAAGCATTGTAATCTTCTCTGTCGCTACTTCTACTAATTCTAGATCCTGTTGA
GAAATGTTAAATGTTTTCATGGTATTATCATCGTGTTTTTCAAAGGAAAACCACGTCCCCGTGGTTCGGG
GGGCCTAGACGTTTTTTAACCTCGACTAAACACATGTAAAGCATGTGCACCGAGGCCCCAGATCAGATCC
CATACAATGGGGTACCTTCTGGGCATCCTTCAGCCCCTTGTTGAATACGCTTGAGGAGAGCCATTTGACT
CTTTCCACAACTATCCAACTCACAACGTGGCACTGGGGTTGTGCCGCCTTTGCAGGTGTATCTTATACAC
GTGGCTTTTGGNCCGCAGAGGCACCTGTCGCCAGGTGGGGGGTTCCGCTGCCTGCAAAGGGTCGCTACAG
ACGTTGTTTGTCTTCA
