>Addgene plasmid #31508 | MSCV miRNA control plasmid | addgene partial sequence | sequence record 36222 | EGFP-C 5'-CATGGTCCTGCTGGAGTTCGTG-3'
CNNGNCTCTGGAGGNGACTGTCAGTAATGAGGATCACCGGGCAATTGAAGATCTAGTCGACCAATTCCGG
TTATTTTCCACCATATTGCCGTCTTTTGGCAATGTGAGGGCCCGGAAACCTGGCCCTGTCTTCTTGACGA
GCATTCCTAGGGGTCTTTCCCCTCTCGCCAAAGGAATGCAAGGTCTGTTGAATGTCGTGAAGGAAGCAGT
TCCTCTGGAAGCTTCTTGAAGACAAACAACGTCTGTAGCGACCCTTTGCAGGCAGCGGAACCCCCCACCT
GGCGACAGGTGCCTCTGCGGCCAAAAGCCACGTGTATAAGATACACCTGCAAAGGCGGCACAACCCCAGT
GCCACGTTGTGAGTTGGATAGTTGTGGAAAGAGTCAAATGGCTCTCCTCAAGCGTATTCAACAAGGGGCT
GAAGGATGCCCAGAAGGTACCCCATTGTATGGGATCTGATCTGGGGCCTCGGTGCACATGCTTTACATGT
GTTTAGTCGAGGTTAAAAAACGTCTAGGCCCCCCGAACCACGGGGACGTGGTTTTCCTTTGAAAAACACG
ATGATAATACCATGAAAACATTTAACATTTCTCAACAGGATCTAGAATTAGTAGAAGTAGCGACAGAGAA
GATTACAATGCTTTATGAGGATAATAAACATCATGTGGGAGCGGCAATTCGTACGAAAACAGGAGAAATC
ATTTCGGCAGTACATATTGAAGCGTATATAGGACGAGTAACTGTTTGTGCAGAAGCCATTGCGATTGGTA
GTGCAGTTTCGAATGGACAAAAGGATTTTGACACGATTGTAGCTGTTAGACACCCTTATTCTGACGAAGT
AGATAGAAGTATTCGAGTGGTAAGTCCTTGTGGTATGTGTAGGGAGTTGATTTCAGACTATGCACCAGAT
TGTTTTGTGTTAATAGAAATGAATGGCAAGTTAGTCAAAACTACGATTGAGACTCATCNCANACCNATAG
NTATATAAT
